>Addgene plasmid #121732 | IO201: pMVP (R4-R3) mCherry | addgene full sequence | sequence record 237154 | Addgene NGS Result
CTTTCCTGCGTTATCCCCTGATTCTGTGGATAACCGTATTACCGCCTTTGAGTGAGCTGATACCGCTCGC
CGCAGCCGAACGACCGAGCGCAGCGAGTCAGTGAGCGAGGAAGCGGAAGAGCGCCCAATACGCAAACCGC
CTCTCCCCGCGCGTTGGCCGATTCATTAATGCAGCTGGCACGACAGGTTTCCCGACTGGAAAGCGGGCAG
TGAGCGCAACGCAATTAATACGCGTACCGCTAGCCAGGAAGAGTTTGTAGAAACGCAAAAAGGCCATCCG
TCAGGATGGCCTTCTGCTTAGTTTGATGCCTGGCAGTTTATGGCGGGCGTCCTGCCCGCCACCCTCCGGG
CCGTTGCTTCACAACGTTCAAATCCGCTCCCGGCGGATTTGTCCTACTCAGGAGAGCGTTCACCGACAAA
CAACAGATAAAACGAAAGGCCCAGTCTTCCGACTGAGCCTTTCGTTTTATTTGATGCCTGGCAGTTCCCT
ACTCTCGCGTTAACGCTAGCATGGATGTTTTCCCAGTCACGACGTTGTAAAACGACGGCCAGTCTTAAGC
TCGGGCCCCTACAGGTCACTAATACCATCTAAGTAGTTGATTCATAGTGACTGGATATGTTGTGTTTTAC
AGTATTATGTAGTCTGTTTTTTATGCAAAATCTAATTTAATATATTGATATTTATATCATTTTACGTTTC
TCGTTCAACTTTTCTATACAAAGTTGCCATGGTGAGCAAGGGCGAGGAGGATAACATGGCCATCATCAAG
GAGTTCATGCGCTTCAAGGTGCACATGGAGGGCTCCGTGAACGGCCACGAGTTCGAGATCGAGGGCGAGG
GCGAGGGCCGCCCCTACGAGGGCACCCAGACCGCCAAGCTGAAGGTGACCAAGGGTGGCCCCCTGCCCTT
CGCCTGGGACATCCTGTCCCCTCAGTTCATGTACGGCTCCAAGGCCTACGTGAAGCACCCCGCCGACATC
CCCGACTACTTGAAGCTGTCCTTCCCCGAGGGCTTCAAGTGGGAGCGCGTGATGAACTTCGAGGACGGCG
GCGTGGTGACCGTGACCCAGGACTCCTCCCTGCAGGACGGCGAGTTCATCTACAAGGTGAAGCTGCGCGG
CACCAACTTCCCCTCCGACGGCCCCGTAATGCAGAAGAAGACCATGGGCTGGGAGGCCTCCTCCGAGCGG
ATGTACCCCGAGGACGGCGCCCTGAAGGGCGAGATCAAGCAGAGGCTGAAGCTGAAGGACGGCGGCCACT
ACGACGCTGAGGTCAAGACCACCTACAAGGCCAAGAAGCCCGTGCAGCTGCCCGGCGCCTACAACGTCAA
CATCAAGTTGGACATCACCTCCCACAACGAGGACTACACCATCGTGGAACAGTACGAACGCGCCGAGGGC
CGCCACTCCACCGGCGGCATGGACGAGCTGTACAAGTAAACAACTTTGTATAATAAAGTTGAACGAGAAA
CGTAAAATGATATAAATATCAATATATTAAATTAGATTTTGCATAAAAAACAGACTACATAATACTGTAA
AACACAACATATCCAGTCACTATGAATCAACTACTTAGATGGTATTAGTGACCTGTACTGCAGGGCGGCC
GCGATATCCCCTATAGTGAGTCGTATTACATGGTCATAGCTGTTTCCTGGCAGCTCTGGCCCGTGTCTCA
AAATCTCTGATGTTACATTGCACAAGATAAAAATATATCATCATGAACAATAAAACTGTCTGCTTACATA
AACAGTAATACAAGGGGTGTTATGAGCCATATTCAACGGGAAACGTCGAGGCCGCGATTAAATTCCAACA
TGGATGCTGATTTATATGGGTATAAATGGGCTCGCGATAATGTCGGGCAATCAGGTGCGACAATCTATCG
CTTGTATGGGAAGCCCGATGCGCCAGAGTTGTTTCTGAAACATGGCAAAGGTAGCGTTGCCAATGATGTT
ACAGATGAGATGGTCAGACTAAACTGGCTGACGGAATTTATGCCTCTTCCGACCATCAAGCATTTTATCC
GTACTCCTGATGATGCATGGTTACTCACCACTGCGATCCCCGGAAAAACAGCATTCCAGGTATTAGAAGA
ATATCCTGATTCAGGTGAAAATATTGTTGATGCGCTGGCAGTGTTCCTGCGCCGGTTGCATTCGATTCCT
GTTTGTAATTGTCCTTTTAACAGCGATCGCGTATTTCGTCTCGCTCAGGCGCAATCACGAATGAATAACG
GTTTGGTTGATGCGAGTGATTTTGATGACGAGCGTAATGGCTGGCCTGTTGAACAAGTCTGGAAAGAAAT
GCATAAACTTTTGCCATTCTCACCGGATTCAGTCGTCACTCATGGTGATTTCTCACTTGATAACCTTATT
TTTGACGAGGGGAAATTAATAGGTTGTATTGATGTTGGACGAGTCGGAATCGCAGACCGATACCAGGATC
TTGCCATCCTATGGAACTGCCTCGGTGAGTTTTCTCCTTCATTACAGAAACGGCTTTTTCAAAAATATGG
TATTGATAATCCTGATATGAATAAATTGCAGTTTCATTTGATGCTCGATGAGTTTTTCTAATCAGAATTG
GTTAATTGGTTGTAACACTGGCAGAGCATTACGCTGACTTGACGGGACGGCGCAAGCTCATGACCAAAAT
CCCTTAACGTGAGTTACGCGTCGTTCCACTGAGCGTCAGACCCCGTAGAAAAGATCAAAGGATCTTCTTG
AGATCCTTTTTTTCTGCGCGTAATCTGCTGCTTGCAAACAAAAAAACCACCGCTACCAGCGGTGGTTTGT
TTGCCGGATCAAGAGCTACCAACTCTTTTTCCGAAGGTAACTGGCTTCAGCAGAGCGCAGATACCAAATA
CTGTTCTTCTAGTGTAGCCGTAGTTAGGCCACCACTTCAAGAACTCTGTAGCACCGCCTACATACCTCGC
TCTGCTAATCCTGTTACCAGTGGCTGCTGCCAGTGGCGATAAGTCGTGTCTTACCGGGTTGGACTCAAGA
CGATAGTTACCGGATAAGGCGCAGCGGTCGGGCTGAACGGGGGGTTCGTGCACACAGCCCAGCTTGGAGC
GAACGACCTACACCGAACTGAGATACCTACAGCGTGAGCTATGAGAAAGCGCCACGCTTCCCGAAGGGAG
AAAGGCGGACAGGTATCCGGTAAGCGGCAGGGTCGGAACAGGAGAGCGCACGAGGGAGCTTCCAGGGGGA
AACGCCTGGTATCTTTATAGTCCTGTCGGGTTTCGCCACCTCTGACTTGAGCGTCGATTTTTGTGATGCT
CGTCAGGGGGGCGGAGCCTATGGAAAAACGCCAGCAACGCGGCCTTTTTACGGTTCCTGGCCTTTTGCTG
GCCTTTTGCTCACATGTT
Features (pLannotate 1.2.2; 11 found; start..end, strand, type, name):
    121..213     +  CDS            lacI (fragment): lac repressor; lacI; The lac repressor binds to the lac operator to inhibit transcription in E. coli. This inhibition can be relieved by adding lactose or isopropyl-β-D-thiogalactopyranoside (IPTG).
    268..295     -  terminator     rrnB T2 terminator: transcription terminator T2 from the E. coli rrnB gene
    427..470     +  terminator     rrnB T1 terminator: Escherichia coli rrnB; transcription terminator T1 from the E. coli rrnB gene
    517..553     -  CDS            lacZα (fragment): LacZα fragment of β-galactosidase; lacZ fragment
    603..722     -  protein_bind   attR1: mutant version of attR; recombination site for the Gateway® LR reaction LR Clonase™
    706..726     -  protein_bind   attB4: mutant version of attB; core recombination site for the Gateway® BP reaction BP Clonase™
    729..1436    +  CDS            mCherry: mCherry is a basic (constitutively fluorescent) red fluorescent protein published in 2004, derived from Discosoma sp.. It is reported to be a very rapidly-maturing monomer with low acid sensitivity.
   1441..1564    +  protein_bind   attR3: mutant version of attR; recombination site for the Gateway® LR reaction LR Clonase™
   1620..1638    -  promoter       T7 promoter: promoter for bacteriophage T7 RNA polymerase
   1772..2581    +  CDS            KanR: aminoglycoside phosphotransferase; aph(3')-Ia; confers resistance to kanamycin in bacteria or G418 (Geneticin®) in eukaryotes
   2728..3316    +  rep_origin     ori: high-copy-number ColE1/pMB1/pBR322/pUC origin of replication
