[The description below was written by a language model from this plasmid's Addgene catalogue record and pLannotate feature annotations shown in this document.]
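Description:
IO201: pMVP (R4-R3) mCherry is a Gateway entry plasmid from the pMVP modular cloning platform. It was built by Gateway recombination into the Invitrogen pDONR221 P4r-P3r donor backbone and sequenced as a circle of about 3.4 kb. It is a bacterial cloning intermediate rather than an expression vector, maintained in E. coli through a high-copy ColE1/pUC-type origin and selected with kanamycin via an aminoglycoside phosphotransferase (KanR) gene. The backbone also carries rrnB T1 and T2 terminators upstream of the cassette, which insulate the insert from read-through transcription. A T7 promoter sits downstream in reverse orientation. Small lacI and lacZα fragments are annotated as well and appear to be vestigial backbone sequence.

The payload is a synthetic mCherry coding sequence of roughly 0.7 kb, encoding the monomeric, rapidly maturing red fluorescent protein derived from Discosoma. It is flanked by attR-type recombination sites. The automated annotation labels the upstream site as attR1 overlapping an attB4 core, which fits the attR4 site implied by the plasmid name and backbone, and the downstream site is annotated as attR3. No eukaryotic promoter or polyadenylation signal is annotated in the feature table, so mCherry is supplied as a promoterless module. Its expression depends on the elements joined to it during assembly.

According to the record, the plasmid provides the R4-R3 position in 3- or 4-component MultiSite Gateway Pro LR reactions. There it recombines with compatible entry clones and a destination vector to place mCherry in a defined order within a multi-part transgene. Whether it serves there as a reporter or as a fusion partner is not specified.
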