Addgene plasmid #121732: IO201: pMVP (R4-R3) mCherry
Purpose: pMVP R4-R3 entry plasmid, contains mCherry for 3- or 4-component MultiSite Gateway Pro assembly
Depositing lab: Christopher Newgard. Depositing organization: Duke University. Publication: Creation of versatile cloning platforms for transgene expression and dCas9-based epigenome editing. Haldeman JM, Conway AE, Arlotto ME, Slentz DH, Muoio DM, Becker TC, Newgard CB. Nucleic Acids Res. 2018 Dec 27. pii: 5264291. doi: 10.1093/nar/gky1286. PubMed 30590691.
Backbone
  Vector backbone: pDONR221 P4r-P3r
  Backbone manufacturer: Invitrogen
  Backbone size w/o insert (bp): 2664
  Vector type: Synthetic Biology ; pMVP Gateway Entry Plasmid
Growth in bacteria
  Bacterial resistance: Kanamycin, 50 μg/mL
  Growth temperature: 37°C
  Growth strain: DH5alpha
  Copy number: High Copy
Gene/Insert
  Gene/Insert name: mCherry
  Species: Synthetic
  Insert size (bp): 714
  Cloning method: Gateway Cloning
  Sequencing primers: 5′ M13F; 3′ M13R
Terms and licenses: Academic/Nonprofit Terms; Industry Terms: Not Available to Industry
How to cite: IO201: pMVP (R4-R3) mCherry was a gift from Christopher Newgard (Addgene plasmid # 121732 ; http://n2t.net/addgene:121732 ; RRID:Addgene_121732)
